Addgene plasmid #209979: pLPR1
Purpose: Contains Level 0 Part: resistance cassette (ermBL) for the construction of Level 1 plasmids
Depositing lab: Thorsten Mascher. Depositing organization: Technische Universitaet Dresden. Publication: Development of a Golden Gate Assembly-Based Genetic Toolbox for Lactiplantibacillus plantarum and Its Application for Engineering Monoterpenoid Biosynthesis. Li X, Schönberg PY, Wucherpfennig T, Hinze C, Sulaj F, Henle T, Mascher T. ACS Synth Biol. 2024 Sep 20;13(9):2764-2779. doi: 10.1021/acssynbio.4c00075. Epub 2024 Sep 10. PubMed 39254046.
Backbone
  Vector backbone: pLP2
  Vector type: Bacterial Expression
Growth in bacteria
  Bacterial resistance: Erythromycin, 200 μg/mL
  Growth temperature: 37°C
  Growth strain: DH5alpha
  Copy number: Low Copy
Gene/Insert
  Gene/Insert name: resistance cassette (ermBL)
  Species: Lactobacillus reuteri
  Cloning method: Restriction Enzyme; 5′ cloning site BsmBI (destroyed during cloning); 3′ cloning site BsmBI (destroyed during cloning)
Terms and licenses: Academic/Nonprofit Terms; Industry Terms: Not Available to Industry
How to cite: pLPR1 was a gift from Thorsten Mascher (Addgene plasmid # 209979 ; http://n2t.net/addgene:209979 ; RRID:Addgene_209979)
