[The description below was written by a language model from this plasmid's Addgene catalogue record and pLannotate feature annotations shown in this document.]
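Description:
pLPR1 is a small (about 3 kb) Level 0 part plasmid from a Golden Gate assembly toolbox developed for engineering Lactiplantibacillus plantarum. It is built on the pLP2 backbone, is catalogued as a bacterial expression vector, and stores one standardized part, an erythromycin resistance cassette designated ermBL and attributed to Lactobacillus reuteri. This part is intended to be passed on into Level 1 plasmids. It was inserted through BsmBI sites that were destroyed in the process, as is typical for Type IIS cloning of parts into an entry vector. The record does not state which enzyme or overhangs release the part at the next assembly level.

The plasmid is propagated in E. coli, and the only selection listed is erythromycin, so the stored part appears to double as the plasmid's own marker. In the feature table the cassette appears as a short leader peptide reading frame followed by the erm methyltransferase gene. The leader peptide takes part in regulating synthesis of the resistance protein. The methyltransferase dimethylates an adenine in 23S rRNA, which lowers ribosome affinity for macrolide, lincosamide and streptogramin B antibiotics. No promoter is annotated for the cassette.

Downstream lies an mScarlet-I red fluorescent protein coding sequence followed by the rrnB T1 and T7Te terminators. The catalogue entry does not explain the role of this reporter, and it too has no annotated promoter. Replication is assigned to a ColE1/pUC-type origin that the annotation describes as high copy, whereas the catalogue lists the plasmid as low copy. A short RSF origin fragment is also detected at the end of the sequence.
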