Features (pLannotate 1.2.2; 7 found; start..end, strand, type, name):
     96..684     -  rep_origin     ori: high-copy-number ColE1/pMB1/pBR322/pUC origin of replication
   1007..1087    +  CDS            ermC: LPRM_ENTFL - Protein predicted: Swiss-Prot protein existence level 4. This peptide is involved in the control mechanism of the synthesis of the erythromycin resistance protein. From Enterococcus faecalis (Streptococcus faecalis).
   1187..1921    +  CDS            erm: ERM_STREE - Experimental evidence at protein level: Swiss-Prot protein existence level 1. This protein produces a dimethylation of the adenine residue at position 2085 in 23S rRNA, resulting in reduced affinity between ribosomes and macrolide-lincosamide-streptogramin B antibiotics. From Streptococcus pneumoniae.
   2145..2840    +  CDS            mScarlet-I: mScarlet-I is a basic (constitutively fluorescent) red fluorescent protein published in 2016, derived from synthetic construct. It is reported to be a rapidly-maturing monomer with moderate acid sensitivity.
   2852..2923    +  terminator     rrnB T1 terminator: transcription terminator T1 from the E. coli rrnB gene
   2939..2966    +  terminator     T7Te terminator: phage T7 early transcription terminator
   2973..2998    -  rep_origin     RSF ori (fragment): Plasmids containing the RSF 1030 origin of replication can be propagated in E. coli cells that contain additional plasmids with compatible origins.
>Addgene plasmid #209979 | pLPR1 | addgene full sequence | sequence record 419964 | Addgene NGS Result
TTATCCACAGAATCAGGGGATAACGCAGGAAAGAACATGTGAGCAAAAGGCCAGCAAAAGGCCAGGAACC
GTAAAAAGGCCGCGTTGCTGGCGTTTTTCCATAGGCTCCGCCCCCCTGACGAGCATCACAAAAATCGACG
CTCAAGTCAGAGGTGGCGAAACCCGACAGGACTATAAAGATACCAGGCGTTTCCCCCTGGAAGCTCCCTC
GTGCGCTCTCCTGTTCCGACCCTGCCGCTTACCGGATACCTGTCCGCCTTTCTCCCTTCGGGAAGCGTGG
CGCTTTCTCATAGCTCACGCTGTAGGTATCTCAGTTCGGTGTAGGTCGTTCGCTCCAAGCTGGGCTGTGT
GCACGAACCCCCCGTTCAGCCCGACCGCTGCGCCTTATCCGGTAACTATCGTCTTGAGTCCAACCCGGTA
AGACACGACTTATCGCCACTGGCAGCAGCCACTGGTAACAGGATTAGCAGAGCGAGGTATGTAGGCGGTG
CTACAGAGTTCTTGAAGTGGTGGCCTAACTACGGCTACACTAGAAGAACAGTATTTGGTATCTGCGCTCT
GCTGAAGCCAGTTACCTTCGGAAAAAGAGTTGGTAGCTCTTGATCCGGCAAACAAACCACCGCTGGTAGC
GGTGGTTTTTTTGTTTGCAAGCAGCAGATTACGCGCAGAAAAAAAGGATCTCAAGAAGATCCTTTGATCT
TTTCTACGGGGTCTGACGCTCAGTGGAACGAAAACTCACGTTAAGGGATTTTGGTCATGAGATTATCAAA
AAGGATCTTCACCTAGATCCTTTTAAATTAAAAATGAAGTTTTAAATCAATCTAAAGTATATATGAGTAA
ACTTGGTCTGACAGCTCGAGGCTTGGGGTCTCGTGCTAGAGTGTGTTGATAGTGCATTATCTTAAAATTT
TGTATAATAGGAATTGAAGTTAAATTAGATGCTAAAAATAGGAATTGAAGTTAAATTAGATGCTAAAAAT
TTGTAATTAAGAAGGAGGGATTCGTCATGTTGGTATTCCAAATGCGTAATGTAGATAAAACATCTACTGT
TTTGAAACAGACTAAAAACAGTGATTACGCAGATAAATAAATACGTTAGATTAATTCCTACCAGTGACTA
ATCTTATGACTTTTTAAACAGATAACTAAAATTACAAACAAATCGTTTAACTTCAGGAGAGATTACATGA
ACAAAAATATAAAATATTCTCAAAACTTTTTAACGAGTGAAAAAGTACTCAACCAAATAATAAAACAATT
GAATTTAAAAGAAACCGATACCGTTTACGAAATTGGAACAGGTAAAGGGCATTTAACGACGAAACTGGCT
AAAATAAGTAAACAGGTAACGTCTATTGAATTAGACAGTCATCTATTCAACTTATCGTCAGAAAAATTAA
AACTGAATACTCGTGTCACTTTAATTCACCAAGATATTCTACAGTTTCAATTCCCTAACAAACAGAGGTA
TAAAATTGTTGGGAATATTCCTTACAATTTAAGCACACAAATTATTAAAAAAGTGGTTTTTGAAAGCCGT
GCGTCTGACATCTATCTGACTGTTGAAGAAGGATTCTACAAGCGTACCTTGGATATTCACCGAACACTAG
GGTTGCTCTTGCACACTCAAGTCTCGATTCAGCAATTGCTTAAGCTGCCAGCGGAATGCTTTCATCCTAA
ACCAAAAGTAAACAGTGTCTTAATAAAACTTACCCGCCATACCACAGATGTTCCAGATAAATATTGGAAG
CTATATAAGTACTTTGTTTCAAAATGGGTCAATCGAGAATATCGTCAACTGTTTACTAAAAATCAGTTTC
GTCAAGCAATGAAACACGCCAAAGTAAACAATTTAAGTACCATTACTTATGAGCAAGTATTGTCTATTTT
TAATAGTTATCTATTATTTAACGGGAGGAAATAATTCTATGAGTCGCTTTTTTAAATTTGGAAAGTTACA
CGTTAGGTCTGAGACCCGGAAAGTGAAACGTGATTTCATGCGTCATTTTGAACATTTTGTAAATCTTATT
TAATAATGTGTGCGGCAATTCACATTTAATTTATGAATGTTTTCTTAACATCGCGGCAACTCAAGAAACG
GCAGGTTCGGATCTTAGCTACTAGAGAAAGAGGAGAAATACTAGATGGTTTCTAAAGGTGAAGCAGTGAT
CAAAGAATTTATGCGCTTCAAAGTTCACATGGAAGGTTCTATGAACGGCCACGAATTTGAAATTGAAGGT
GAAGGCGAAGGTCGTCCATACGAAGGTACTCAAACCGCAAAACTGAAAGTTACCAAAGGTGGTCCACTGC
CATTTTCTTGGGATATTCTGTCTCCACAATTTATGTACGGTTCTCGTGCATTTATCAAACACCCAGCAGA
TATTCCAGACTACTACAAACAATCTTTTCCGGAAGGTTTCAAATGGGAACGTGTTATGAATTTTGAAGAT
GGTGGTGCAGTTACGGTTACCCAAGATACCTCTCTGGAAGATGGTACTCTGATCTACAAAGTTAAACTGC
GTGGTACTAACTTTCCACCAGATGGTCCAGTTATGCAGAAAAAAACCATGGGTTGGGAAGCATCTACCGA
ACGTCTGTACCCAGAAGATGGCGTTCTGAAAGGTGATATCAAAATGGCACTGCGTCTGAAAGATGGCGGT
CGTTACCTGGCAGATTTCAAAACCACCTACAAAGCGAAAAAACCAGTTCAAATGCCAGGTGCATACAACG
TTGATCGTAAACTGGATATTACCAGCCACAACGAAGATTACACCGTTGTTGAACAATACGAACGTTCTGA
AGGCCGTCACTCTACCGGTGGTATGGATGAACTGTACAAATAACCAGGCATCAAATAAAACGAAAGGCTC
AGTCGAAAGACTGGGCCTTTCGTTTTATCTGTTGTTTGTCGGTGAACGCTCTCTACTAGAGTCACACTGG
CTCACCTTCGGGTGGGCCTTTCTGCGTTTATACAGCTCACTCAAAGGCGGTAATACGG
